Addgene plasmid #160949: pMKO.1-shBirc5
Purpose: Birc5 shRNA in pMKO.1 retroviral vector
Depositing lab: Matthew Steinhauser. Depositing organization: Brigham and Women's Hospital. Publication: Targeting nuclear receptor NR4A1-dependent adipocyte progenitor quiescence promotes metabolic adaptation to obesity. Zhang Y, Federation AJ, Kim S, O'Keefe JP, Lun M, Xiang D, Brown JD, Steinhauser ML. J Clin Invest. 2018 Nov 1;128(11):4898-4911. doi: 10.1172/JCI98353. Epub 2018 Oct 2. PubMed 30277475.
Backbone
  Vector backbone: pMKO.1 puro
  Backbone manufacturer: Addgene 8452
  Backbone size w/o insert (bp): 6340
  Total vector size (bp): 6369
  Vector type: Retroviral, RNAi
  Selectable markers: Puromycin
Growth in bacteria
  Bacterial resistance: Ampicillin, 100 μg/mL
  Growth temperature: 37°C
  Growth strain: NEB Stable
  Copy number: High Copy
Gene/Insert
  Gene/Insert name: Birc5 shRNA
  gRNA/shRNA sequence: TRCN0000054613: GAAGAACTAACCGTCAGTGAA
  Species: M. musculus (mouse)
  Entrez Gene: Birc5 (a.k.a. AAC-11, Api4, TIAP, survivin40)
  Promoter: U6
  Cloning method: Restriction Enzyme; 5′ cloning site AgeI (destroyed during cloning); 3′ cloning site EcoRI (not destroyed)
  Sequencing primers: 5′ hU6; 3′ pMKO.1 Rev: GCTTGTACTCGGTCATGGTAAGC
Terms and licenses: Academic/Nonprofit Terms; Industry Terms: Not Available to Industry
How to cite: pMKO.1-shBirc5 was a gift from Matthew Steinhauser (Addgene plasmid # 160949 ; http://n2t.net/addgene:160949 ; RRID:Addgene_160949)
