[The description below was written by a language model from this plasmid's Addgene catalogue record and pLannotate feature annotations shown in this document.]
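Description:
pMKO.1-shBirc5 is a Moloney murine leukemia virus-based retroviral RNAi vector built on the pMKO.1 puro backbone. It carries a short hairpin RNA directed against mouse Birc5, the gene encoding survivin. It is propagated in E. coli as a high-copy plasmid using a ColE1/pUC-type origin and ampicillin resistance (β-lactamase). A recombination-deficient strain is the recorded host, as is common for LTR-containing plasmids. The catalogue lists a total size of 6,369 bp, whereas the sequenced record behind the feature table is 6,579 nt, so the two figures differ slightly.

The viral genome is transcribed in packaging cells from a hybrid 5′ end in which the CMV enhancer and promoter are fused to a truncated 5′ LTR. This is followed by a Ψ packaging signal and a truncated gag segment lacking its start codon, which extends the packaging region and improves encapsidation. Downstream, a human U6 RNA polymerase III promoter drives the hairpin, which was cloned between AgeI and EcoRI sites, with the AgeI site destroyed in the process. The hairpin itself is not annotated in the feature table but would lie in the gap after the U6 promoter. An SV40 early promoter then expresses puromycin N-acetyltransferase, allowing transduced cells to be selected with puromycin. The cassette ends in a U3-deleted, self-inactivating 3′ LTR. After integration, this deletion silences LTR-driven transcription and leaves the internal U6 and SV40 promoters active. Gag-pol and envelope functions must be supplied in trans to make virus.

The construct is intended for stable knockdown of Birc5 in dividing mouse cells. The associated publication concerns adipocyte progenitor quiescence and metabolic adaptation to obesity.
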