Features (pLannotate 1.2.2; 20 found; start..end, strand, type, name):
      1..241     +  promoter       U6 promoter: RNA polymerase III promoter for human U6 snRNA
    352..423     +  promoter       SV40 promoter (fragment): SV40 enhancer and early promoter
    450..660     +  promoter       SV40 promoter: SV40 early promoter
    678..1277    +  CDS            PuroR: puromycin N-acetyltransferase; pac from Streptomyces alboniger; confers resistance to puromycin
   1331..1431    +  CDS            env (fragment): murine leukemia virus gPr80 envelope polyprotein precursor; env; proteolytically cleaved into gp70SU and p15TM subunits
   1473..1898    +  LTR            3' LTR (ΔU3): self-inactivating 3' long terminal repeat (LTR) from Moloney murine leukemia virus
   1967..2007    +  CDS            rop (fragment): Rop protein, which maintains plasmids at low copy number; rop
   2109..2147    +  misc_feature   bom (fragment): basis of mobility region from pBR322
   2164..2493    +  promoter       SV40 promoter: SV40 enhancer and early promoter
   2499..2600    +  misc_feature   bom (fragment): basis of mobility region from pBR322
   2786..3374    -  rep_origin     ori: high-copy-number ColE1/pMB1/pBR322/pUC origin of replication
   3545..4405    -  CDS            AmpR: β-lactamase; bla; confers resistance to ampicillin, carbenicillin, and related antibiotics
   4406..4510    -  promoter       AmpR promoter: bla
   4536..4632    -  rep_origin     M13 ori (fragment): M13 bacteriophage origin of replication; arrow indicates direction of (+) strand synthesis
   4633..4720    -  promoter       AmpR promoter (fragment): bla
   4906..5285    +  enhancer       CMV enhancer: human cytomegalovirus immediate early enhancer
   5286..5489    +  promoter       CMV promoter: human cytomegalovirus (CMV) immediate early promoter
   5490..5665    +  LTR            5' LTR (truncated): truncated long terminal repeat from Moloney murine sarcoma virus
   5787..6061    +  misc_feature   MESV Ψ (fragment): packaging signal of murine embryonic stem cell virus
   6128..6544    +  CDS            gag (truncated): truncated Moloney murine leukemia virus (MMLV) gag gene lacking the start codon
>Addgene plasmid #160949 | pMKO.1-shBirc5 | addgene full sequence | sequence record 319403 | Addgene NGS Result
GAGGGCCTATTTCCCATGATTCCTTCATATTTGCATATACGATACAAGGCTGTTAGAGAGATAATTAGAA
TTAATTTGACTGTAAACACAAAGATATTAGTACAAAATACGTGACGTAGAAAGTAATAATTTCTTGGGTA
GTTTGCAGTTTTAAAATTATGTTTTAAAATGGACTATCATATGCTTACCGTAACTTGAAAGTATTTCGAT
TTCTTGGCTTTATATATCTTGTGGAAAGGACGAAACACCGGGAAGAACTAACCGTCAGTGAACTCGAGTT
CACTGACGGTTAGTTCTTCTTTTTGAATTCGCCAGCACAGTGGTCGACCCTGTGGAATGTGTGTCAGTTA
GGGTGTGGAAAGTCCCCAGGCTTCCCAGCAGGCAGAAGTATGCAAAGCATGCATCTCAATTAGTCAGCAA
CCAGGTGTGGAAAGTCCCCAGGCTCCCCAGCAGGCAGAAGTATGCAAAGCATGCATCTCAATTAGTCAGC
AACCATAGTCCCGCCCCTAACTCCGCCCATCCCGCCCCTAACTCCGCCCAGTTCCGCCCATTCTCCGCCC
CATGGCTGACTAATTTTTTTTATTTATGCAGAGGCCGAGGCCGCCTCGGCCTCTGAGCTATTCCAGAAGT
AGTGAGGAGGCTTTTTTGGAGGCCTAGGCTTTTGCAAAAAGCTTACCATGACCGAGTACAAGCCCACGGT
GCGCCTCGCCACCCGCGACGACGTCCCCAGGGCCGTACGCACCCTCGCCGCCGCGTTCGCCGACTACCCC
GCCACGCGCCACACCGTCGATCCGGACCGCCACATCGAGCGGGTCACCGAGCTGCAAGAACTCTTCCTCA
CGCGCGTCGGGCTCGACATCGGCAAGGTGTGGGTCGCGGACGACGGCGCCGCGGTGGCGGTCTGGACCAC
GCCGGAGAGCGTCGAAGCGGGGGCGGTGTTCGCCGAGATCGGCCCGCGCATGGCCGAGTTGAGCGGTTCC
CGGCTGGCCGCGCAGCAACAGATGGAAGGCCTCCTGGCGCCGCACCGGCCCAAGGAGCCCGCGTGGTTCC
TGGCCACCGTCGGCGTCTCGCCCGACCACCAGGGCAAGGGTCTGGGCAGCGCCGTCGTGCTCCCCGGAGT
GGAGGCGGCCGAGCGCGCCGGGGTGCCCGCCTTCCTGGAGACCTCCGCGCCCCGCAACCTCCCCTTCTAC
GAGCGGCTCGGCTTCACCGTCACCGCCGACGTCGAGGTGCCCGAAGGACCGCGCACCTGGTGCATGACCC
GCAAGCCCGGTGCCTGACGCCCGCCCCACGACCCGCAGCGCCCGACCGAAAGGAGCGCACGACCCCATGC
ATCGATTAGTCCAATTTGTTAAAGACAGGATATCAGTGGTCCAGGCTCTAGTTTTGACTCAACAATATCA
CCAGCTGAAGCCTATAGAGTACGAGCCATAGATAAAATAAAAGATTTTATTTAGTCTCCAGAAAAAGGGG
GGAATGAAAGACCCCACCTGTAGGTTTGGCAAGCTAGCTTAAGTAACGCCATTTTGCAAGGCATGGAAAA
ATACATAACTGAGAATAGAGAAGTTCAGATCAAGGTCAGGAACAGATGGAACAGGGTCGACCCTAGAGAA
CCATCAGATGTTTCCAGGGTGCCCCAAGGACCTGAAATGACCCTGTGCCTTATTTGAACTAACCAATCAG
TTCGCTTCTCGCTTCTGTTCGCGCGCTTCTGCTCCCCGAGCTCAATAAAAGAGCCCACAACCCCTCACTC
GGGGCGCCAGTCCTCCGATTGACTGAGTCGCCCGGGTACCCGTGTATCCAATAAACCCTCTTGCAGTTGC
ATCCGACTTGTGGTCTCGCTGTTCCTTGGGAGGGTCTCCTCTGAGTGATTGACTACCCGTCAGCGGGGGT
CTTTCATTTGGGGGCTCGTCCGGGATCGGGAGACCCCTGCCCAGGGACCACCGACCCACCACCGGGAGGT
AAGCTGGCTGCCTCGCGCGTTTCGGTGATGACGGTGAAAACCTCTGACACATGCAGCTCCCGGAGACGGT
CACAGCTTGTCTGTAAGCGGATGCCGGGAGCAGACAAGCCCGTCAGGGCGCGTCAGCGGGTGTTGGCGGG
TGTCGGGGCGCAGCCATGACCCAGTCACGTAGCGATAGCGGAGTGTAGATCCGGCTGTGGAATGTGTGTC
AGTTAGGGTGTGGAAAGTCCCCAGGCTCCCCAGCAGGCAGAAGTATGCAAAGCATGCATCTCAATTAGTC
AGCAACCAGGTGTGGAAAGTCCCCAGGCTCCCCAGCAGGCAGAAGTATGCAAAGCATGCATCTCAATTAG
TCAGCAACCATAGTCCCGCCCCTAACTCCGCCCATCCCGCCCCTAACTCCGCCCAGTTCCGCCCATTCTC
CGCCCCATGGCTGACTAATTTTTTTTATTTATGCAGAGGCCGAGGCCGCCTCGGCCTCTGAGCTATTCCA
GAAGTAGTGAGGAGGCTTTTTTGGAGGCCTAGGCTTTTGCAAAAAGCTTACTGGCTTAACTATGCGGCAT
CAGAGCAGATTGTACTGAGAGTGCACCATATGCGGTGTGAAATACCGCACAGATGCGTAAGGAGAAAATA
CCGCATCAGGCGCTCTTCCGCTTCCTCGCTCACTGACTCGCTGCGCTCGGTCGTTCGGCTGCGGCGAGCG
GTATCAGCTCACTCAAAGGCGGTAATACGGTTATCCACAGAATCAGGGGATAACGCAGGAAAGAACATGT
GAGCAAAAGGCCAGCAAAAGGCCAGGAACCGTAAAAAGGCCGCGTTGCTGGCGTTTTTCCATAGGCTCCG
CCCCCCTGACGAGCATCACAAAAATCGACGCTCAAGTCAGAGGTGGCGAAACCCGACAGGACTATAAAGA
TACCAGGCGTTTCCCCCTGGAAGCTCCCTCGTGCGCTCTCCTGTTCCGACCCTGCCGCTTACCGGATACC
TGTCCGCCTTTCTCCCTTCGGGAAGCGTGGCGCTTTCTCATAGCTCACGCTGTAGGTATCTCAGTTCGGT
GTAGGTCGTTCGCTCCAAGCTGGGCTGTGTGCACGAACCCCCCGTTCAGCCCGACCGCTGCGCCTTATCC
GGTAACTATCGTCTTGAGTCCAACCCGGTAAGACACGACTTATCGCCACTGGCAGCAGCCACTGGTAACA
GGATTAGCAGAGCGAGGTATGTAGGCGGTGCTACAGAGTTCTTGAAGTGGTGGCCTAACTACGGCTACAC
TAGAAGAACAGTATTTGGTATCTGCGCTCTGCTGAAGCCAGTTACCTTCGGAAAAAGAGTTGGTAGCTCT
TGATCCGGCAAACAAACCACCGCTGGTAGCGGTGGTTTTTTTGTTTGCAAGCAGCAGATTACGCGCAGAA
AAAAAGGATCTCAAGAAGATCCTTTGATCTTTTCTACGGGGTCTGACGCTCAGTGGAACGAAAACTCACG
TTAAGGGATTTTGGTCATGAGATTATCAAAAAGGATCTTCACCTAGATCCTTTTAAATTAAAAATGAAGT
TTTAAATCAATCTAAAGTATATATGAGTAAACTTGGTCTGACAGTTACCAATGCTTAATCAGTGAGGCAC
CTATCTCAGCGATCTGTCTATTTCGTTCATCCATAGTTGCCTGACTCCCCGTCGTGTAGATAACTACGAT
ACGGGAGGGCTTACCATCTGGCCCCAGTGCTGCAATGATACCGCGAGACCCACGCTCACCGGCTCCAGAT
TTATCAGCAATAAACCAGCCAGCCGGAAGGGCCGAGCGCAGAAGTGGTCCTGCAACTTTATCCGCCTCCA
TCCAGTCTATTAATTGTTGCCGGGAAGCTAGAGTAAGTAGTTCGCCAGTTAATAGTTTGCGCAACGTTGT
TGCCATTGCTACAGGCATCGTGGTGTCACGCTCGTCGTTTGGTATGGCTTCATTCAGCTCCGGTTCCCAA
CGATCAAGGCGAGTTACATGATCCCCCATGTTGTGCAAAAAAGCGGTTAGCTCCTTCGGTCCTCCGATCG
TTGTCAGAAGTAAGTTGGCCGCAGTGTTATCACTCATGGTTATGGCAGCACTGCATAATTCTCTTACTGT
CATGCCATCCGTAAGATGCTTTTCTGTGACTGGTGAGTACTCAACCAAGTCATTCTGAGAATAGTGTATG
CGGCGACCGAGTTGCTCTTGCCCGGCGTCAATACGGGATAATACCGCGCCACATAGCAGAACTTTAAAAG
TGCTCATCATTGGAAAACGTTCTTCGGGGCGAAAACTCTCAAGGATCTTACCGCTGTTGAGATCCAGTTC
GATGTAACCCACTCGTGCACCCAACTGATCTTCAGCATCTTTTACTTTCACCAGCGTTTCTGGGTGAGCA
AAAACAGGAAGGCAAAATGCCGCAAAAAAGGGAATAAGGGCGACACGGAAATGTTGAATACTCATACTCT
TCCTTTTTCAATATTATTGAAGCATTTATCAGGGTTATTGTCTCATGAGCGGATACATATTTGAATGTAT
TTAGAAAAATAAACAAATAGGGGTTCCGCGCACATTTCCCCGAAAAGTGCCACCTAAATTGTAAGCGTTA
ATATTTTGTTAAAATTCGCGTTAAATTTTTGTTAAATCAGCTCATTTTTTAACCAATAGGCCGAAATCGG
CAAAATCCCTTAATTATTGAAGCATTTATCAGGGTTATTGTCTCATGAGCGGATACATATTTGAATGTAT
TTAGAAAAATAAACAAATAGGGGTTCCGCGCACATTTCCCCGAAAAGTGCCACCTGACGTCTAAGAAACC
ATTATTATCATGACATTAACCTATAAAAATAGGCGTATCACGAGGCCCTTTCGTCTTCAAGAATTAGCTT
GGCCATTGCATACGTTGTATCCATATCATAATATGTACATTTATATTGGCTCATGTCCAACATTACCGCC
ATGTTGACATTGATTATTGACTAGTTATTAATAGTAATCAATTACGGGGTCATTAGTTCATAGCCCATAT
ATGGAGTTCCGCGTTACATAACTTACGGTAAATGGCCCGCCTGGCTGACCGCCCAACGACCCCCGCCCAT
TGACGTCAATAATGACGTATGTTCCCATAGTAACGCCAATAGGGACTTTCCATTGACGTCAATGGGTGGA
GTATTTACGGTAAACTGCCCACTTGGCAGTACATCAAGTGTATCATATGCCAAGTACGCCCCCTATTGAC
GTCAATGACGGTAAATGGCCCGCCTGGCATTATGCCCAGTACATGACCTTATGGGACTTTCCTACTTGGC
AGTACATCTACGTATTAGTCATCGCTATTACCATGGTGATGCGGTTTTGGCAGTACATCAATGGGCGTGG
ATAGCGGTTTGACTCACGGGGATTTCCAAGTCTCCACCCCATTGACGTCAATGGGAGTTTGTTTTGGCAC
CAAAATCAACGGGACTTTCCAAAATGTCGTAACAACTCCGCCCCATTGACGCAAATGGGCGGTAGGCGTG
TACGGTGGGAGGTCTATATAAGCAGAGCTCAATAAAAGAGCCCACAACCCCTCACTCGGCGCGCCAGTCT
TCCGATAGACTGCGTCGCCCGGGTACCCGTATTCCCAATAAAGCCTCTTGCTGTTTGCATCCGAATCGTG
GTCTCGCTGTTCCTTGGGAGGGTCTCCTCTGAGTGATTGACTACCCACGACGGGGGTCTTTCATTTGGGG
GCTCGTCCGGGATTTGGAGACCCCTGCCCAGGGACCACCGACCCACCACCGGGAGGTAAGCTGGCCAGCA
ACTTATCTGTGTCTGTCCGATTGTCTAGTGTCTATGTTTGATGTTATGCGCCTGCGTCTGTACTAGTTAG
CTAACTAGCTCTGTATCTGGCGGACCCGTGGTGGAACTGACGAGTTCTGAACACCCGGCCGCAACCCTGG
GAGACGTCCCAGGGACTTTGGGGGCCGTTTTTGTGGCCCGACCTGAGGAAGGGAGTCGATGTGGAATCCG
ACCCCGTCAGGATATGTGGTTCTGGTAGGAGACGAGAACCTAAAACAGTTCCCGCCTCCGTCTGAATTTT
TGCTTTCGGTTTGGAACCGAAGCCGCGCGTCTTGTCTGCTGCAGCGCTGCAGCATCGTTCTGTGTTGTCT
CTGTCTGACTGTGTTTCTGTATTTGTCTGAAAATTAGGGCCAGACTGTTACCACTCCCTTAAGTTTGACC
TTAGGTCACTGGAAAGATGTCGAGCGGATCGCTCACAACCAGTCGGTAGATGTCAAGAAGAGACGTTGGG
TTACCTTCTGCTCTGCAGAATGGCCAACCTTTAACGTCGGATGGCCGCGAGACGGCACCTTTAACCGAGA
CCTCATCACCCAGGTTAAGATCAAGGTCTTTTCACCTGGCCCGCATGGACACCCAGACCAGGTCCCCTAC
ATCGTGACCTGGGAAGCCTTGGCTTTTGACCCCCCTCCCTGGGTCAAGCCCTTTGTACACCCTAAGCCTC
CGCCTCCTCTTCCTCCATCCGCCCCGTCTCTCCCCCTTGAACCTCCTCGTTCGACCCCGCCTCGATCCTC
CCTTTATCCAGCCCTCACTCCTTCTCTAGGCGCCGGAATTGAAGATCTGTCGACAAGGTCGGGCAGGAA
